>Addgene plasmid #204310 | pJAT25 | addgene full sequence | sequence record 405854 | Addgene NGS Result
GGGGTACAGTCTATGCCTCGGGCATCCAAGCAGCAAGCGCGTTACGCCGTGGGTCGATGTTTGATGTTAT
GGAGCAGCAACGATGTTACGCAGCAGGGCAGTCGCCCTAAAACAAAGTTAAACATCATGGGGGAAGCGGT
GATCGCCGAAGTATCGACTCAACTATCAGAGGTAGTTGGCGTCATCGAGCGCCATCTCGAACCGACGTTG
CTGGCCGTACATTTGTACGGCTCCGCAGTGGATGGCGGCCTGAAGCCACACAGTGATATTGATTTGCTGG
TTACGGTGACCGTAAGGCTTGATGAAACAACGCGGCGAGCTTTGATCAACGACCTTTTGGAAACTTCGGC
TTCCCCTGGAGAGAGCGAGATTCTCCGCGCTGTAGAAGTCACCATTGTTGTGCACGACGACATCATTCCG
TGGCGTTATCCAGCTAAGCGCGAACTGCAATTTGGAGAATGGCAGCGCAATGACATTCTTGCAGGTATCT
TCGAGCCAGCCACGATCGACATTGATCTGGCTATCTTGCTGACAAAAGCAAGAGAACATAGCGTTGCCTT
GGTAGGTCCAGCGGCGGAGGAACTCTTTGATCCGGTTCCTGAACAGGATCTATTTGAGGCGCTAAATGAA
ACCTTAACGCTATGGAACTCGCCGCCCGACTGGGCTGGCGATGAGCGAAATGTAGTGCTTACGTTGTCCC
GCATTTGGTACAGCGCAGTAACCGGCAAAATCGCGCCGAAGGATGTCGCTGCCGACTGGGCAATGGAGCG
CCTGCCGGCCCAGTATCAGCCCGTCATACTTGAAGCTAGACAGGCTTATCTTGGACAAGAAGAAGATCGC
TTGGCCTCGCGCGCAGATCAGTTGGAAGAATTTGTCCACTACGTGAAAGGCGAGATCACCAAGGTAGTCG
GCAAATAATGTCTAGCTAGAAATTCGTTCAAGCCGACGCCGCTTCGCGGCGCGGCTTAACTCAAGCGTTA
GATGCACTAAGCACATAATTGCTCACAGCCAAACTATCAGGTCAAGTCTGCTTTTATTATTTTTAAGCGT
GCATAATAAGCCCTACACAAATTGGGAGATATATCATGCATGACCAAAATCCCTTAACGTGAGTTTTCGT
TCCACTGAGCGTCAGACCCCGTAGAAAAGATCAAAGGATCTTCTTGAGATCCTTTTTTTCTGCGCGTAAT
CTGCTGCTTGCAAACAAAAAAACCACCGCTACCAGCGGTGGTTTGTTTGCCGGATCAAGAGCTACCAACT
CTTTTTCCGAAGGTAACTGGCTTCAGCAGAGCGCAGATACCAAATACTGTCCTTCTAGTGTAGCCGTAGT
TAGGCCACCACTTCAAGAACTCTGTAGCACCGCCTACATACCTCGCTCTGCTAATCCTGTTACCAGTGGC
TGCTGCCAGTGGCGATAAGTCGTGTCTTACCGGGTTGGACTCAAGACGATAGTTACCGGATAAGGCGCAG
CGGTCGGGCTGAACGGGGGGTTCGTGCACACAGCCCAGCTTGGAGCGAACGACCTACACCGAACTGAGAT
ACCTACAGCGTGAGCTATGAGAAAGCGCCACGCTTCCCGAAGGGAGAAAGGCGGACAGGTATCCGGTAAG
CGGCAGGGTCGGAACAGGAGAGCGCACGAGGGAGCTTCCAGGGGGAAACGCCTGGTATCTTTATAGTCCT
GTCGGGTTTCGCCACCTCTGACTTGAGCGTCGATTTTTGTGATGCTCGTCAGGGGGGCGGAGCCTATGGA
AAAACGCCAGCAACGCGGCCTTTTTACGGTTCCTGGCCTTTTGCTGGCCTTTTGCTCACATGTTCTTTCC
TGCGTTATCCCCTGATTCTGTGGATAACCGTATTACCGCCTTTGAGTGAGCTGATACCGCTCGCCGCAGC
CGAACGACCGAGCGCAGCGAGTCAGTGAGCGAGGAAATCGTCACCTGCAGGAAGGTTTAAACGCATTTAG
GTGACACTATAGAAGTGTGTATCGCTCGAGGGATCCGAATTCGAAGTCTTGGTACGGAGGGGATCCGATC
GACAAGCCGAACATATGGGTTTTTTGCTCACCTGTGATTGCTCCTACTCAAATACAAAAACATCAAATTT
TCTGTCAATAAAGCATATTTATTTATATTTATTTTACAGGAAAGAATTCCTTTTAAAGTGTATTTTAACC
TATAATGAAAAACGATTAAAAAAAATACATAAAATAATTCGAAAATTTTTGAATAGCCCAGGTTGATAAA
AATTCATTTCATACGTTTTATAACTTATGCCCCTAAGTATTTTTTGACCATAGTGTTTCAATTCTACATT
AATTTTACAGAGTAGAATGAAACGCCACCTACTCAGCCAAGAGGCGAAAAGGTTAGCTCGCCAAGCAGAG
AGGGCGCCAGTGCTCACTACTTTTTATAATTCTCAACTTCTTTTTCCAGACTCAGTTCGTATATATAGAC
CTATTTTCAATTTAACGTCGGGGCCTCAACTTTGTATAATAAAGTTGAACGAGAAACGTAAAATGATATA
AATATCAATATATTAAATTAGATTTTGCATAAAAAACAGACTACATAATACTGTAAAACACAACATATCC
AGTCACTATGGGCCGCATTAGGCACCCCAGGCTTTACACTTTATGCTTCCGGCTCGTATAATGTGTGGAT
TTTGAGTTAGGATCCGTCGAGATTTTCAGGAGCTACGCGGAACCCCTATTTGTTTATTTTTCTAAATACA
TTCAAATATGTATCCGCTCATGAGACAATAACCCTGATAAATGCTTCAATAATATTGAAAAAGGAAGAGT
ATGAGTATTCAACATTTCCGTGTCGCCCTTATTCCCTTTTTTGCGGCATTTTGCCTTCCTGTTTTTGCTC
ACCCAGAAACGCTGGTGAAAGTAAAAGATGCTGAAGATCAGTTGGGTGCACGAGTGGGTTACATCGAACT
GGATCTCAACAGCGGTAAGATCCTTGAGAGTTTTCGCCCCGAAGAACGTTTTCCAATGATGAGCACTTTT
AAAGTTCTGCTATGTGGCGCGGTATTATCCCGTATTGACGCCGGGCAAGAGCAACTCGGTCGCCGCATAC
ACTATTCTCAGAATGACTTGGTTGAGTACTCACCAGTCACAGAAAAGCATCTTACGGATGGCATGACAGT
AAGAGAATTATGCAGTGCTGCCATAACCATGAGTGATAACACTGCGGCCAACTTACTTCTGACAACGATC
GGAGGACCGAAGGAGCTAACCGCTTTTTTGCACAACATGGGGGATCATGTAACTCGCCTTGATCGTTGGG
AACCGGAGCTGAATGAAGCCATACCAAACGACGAGCGTGACACCACGATGCCTGTAGCAATGGCAACAAC
GTTGCGCAAACTATTAACTGGCGAACTACTTACTCTAGCTTCCCGGCAACAATTAATAGACTGGATGGAG
GCGGATAAAGTTGCAGGACCACTTCTGCGCTCGGCCCTTCCGGCTGGCTGGTTTATTGCTGATAAATCTG
GAGCCGGTGAGCGTGGGTCCCGCGGTATCATTGCAGCACTGGGGCCAGATGGTAAGCCCTCCCGTATCGT
AGTTATCTACACGACGGGGAGTCAGGCAACTATGGATGAACGAAATAGACAGATCGCTGAGATAGGTGCC
TCACTGATTAAGCATTGGTAATGGATCCGGCTTACTAAAAGCCAGATAACAGTATGCGTATTTGCGCGCT
GATTTTTGCGGTATAAGAATATATACTGATATGTATACCCGAAGTATGTCAAAAAGAGGTATGCTATGAA
GCAGCGTATTACAGTGACAGTTGACAGCGACAGCTATCAGTTGCTCAAGGCATATATGATGTCAATATCT
CCGGTCTGGTAAGCACAACCATGCAGAATGAAGCCCGTCGTCTGCGTGCCGAACGCTGGAAAGCGGAAAA
TCAGGAAGGGATGGCTGAGGTCGCCCGGTTTATTGAAATGAACGGCTCTTTTGCTGACGAGAACAGGGGC
TGGTGAAATGCAGTTTAAGGTTTACACCTATAAAAGAGAGAGCCGTTATCGTCTGTTTGTGGATGTACAG
AGTGATATTATCGATACACCGGGCCGTCGCATGGTTATTCCACTTGCGTCTGCGCGCTTGCTCTCAGATA
AAGTCTCCCGTGAACTTTACCCGGTGGTGCATATCGGGGATGAAAGCTGGCGCATGATGACCACCGATAT
GGCCAGTGTGCCGGTTTCCGTTATCGGGGAAGAAGTGGCTGATCTCAGCCACCGCGAAAATGACATCAAA
AACGCCATTAACCTGATGTTCTGGGGAATATAATGTCAGGCTCCCTTATACACAGCCAGTCTGCACGTCG
CATAGTGACTGGATATGTTGTGTTTTACAGTATTATGTAGTCTGTTTTTTATGCAAAATCTAATTTAATA
TATTGATATTTATATCATTTTACGTTTCTCGTTCAACTTTTCTATACAAAGTTGTCCAGCTGGAGCGAGA
CCGGAGACTAGTTGTTCGCCGAGCTCTTACGCGCCCGCGTAAAACACAATCAAGTATGAGTCATAAGCTG
ATGTCATGTTTTGCACACGGCTCATAACCGAACTGGCTTTACGAGTAGAATTCTACTTGTAACGCACGAT
CAGTGGATGATGTCATTTGTTTTTCAAATCGAGATGATGTCATGTTTTGCACACGGCTCATAAACTCGCT
TTACGAGTAGAATTCTACGTGTAACGCACGATCGATTGATGAGTCATTTGTTTTGCAATATGATATCATA
CAATATGACTCATTTGTTTTTCAAAACCGAACTTGATTTACGGGTAGAATTCTACTTGTAAAGCACAATC
AAAAAGATGATGTCATTTGTTTTTCAAAACTGAACTCGCTTTACGAGTAGAATTCTACGTGTAAAACACA
ATCAAGAAATGATGTCATTTGTTATAAAAATAAAAGCTGATGTCATGTTTTGCACATGGCTCATAACTAA
ACTCGCTTTACGGGTAGAATTCTACGCGCGTCGATGTCTTTGTGATGCGCGCGACATTTTTGTAGGTTAT
TGATAAAATGAACGGATACGTTGCCCGACATTATCATTAAATCCTTGGCGTAGAATTTGTCGGGTCCATT
GTCCGTGTGCGCTAGCATGCCCGTAACGGACCTCGTACTTTTGGCTTCAAAGGTTTTGCGCACAGACAAA
ATGTGCCACACTTGCAGCTCTGCATGTGTGCGCGTTACCACAAATCCCAACGGCGCAGTGTACTTGTTGT
ATGCAAATAAATCTCGATAAAGGCGCGGCGCGCGAATGCAGCTGATCACGTACGCTCCTCGTGTTCCGTT
CAAGGACGGTGTTATCGACCTCAGATTAATGTTTATCGGCCGACTGTTTTCGTATCCGCTCACCAAACGC
GTTTTTGCATTAACATTGTATGTCGGCGGATGTTCTATATCTAATTTGAATAAATAAACGATAACCGCGT
TGGTTTTAGAGGGCATAATAAAAGAAATATTGTTATCGTGTTCGCCATTAGGGCAGTATAAATTGACGTT
CATGTTGGATATTGTTTCAGTTGCAAGTTGACACTGGCGGCGACAAGATCGTGAACAACCAAGTGACCAT
GAAGATCGAGGAGGGCAAGTTGGTCATCTGGATTAATGGAGATAAGGGCTATAATGGACTGGCAGAGGTT
GGAAAAAAATTTGAGAAGGATACAGGCATTAAGGTCACAGTTGAGCATCCAGATAAGTTGGAGGAGAAGT
TCCCGCAGGTGGCTGCGACGGGTGACGGACCCGACATCATATTCTGGGCTCATGACCGTTTCGGAGGATA
CGCCCAGTCCGGCTTGTTGGCGGAAATTACCCCTGATAAAGCTTTTCAGGACAAACTCTACCCCTTCACC
TGGGATGCTGTCCGATACAACGGCAAGCTCATTGCATACCCCATTGCAGTTGAAGCACTGAGTCTGATTT
ACAATAAAGACCTGTTGCCGAATCCTCCGAAGACCTGGGAGGAGATTCCCGCTCTGGACAAGGAGCTGAA
GGCTAAGGGCAAGTCCGCCCTGATGTTCAACCTGCAAGAGCCGTACTTTACTTGGCCCCTGATCGCAGCC
GACGGCGGATACGCCTTCAAATACGAGAACGGAAAGTACGATATAAAGGATGTCGGAGTCGACAACGCCG
GCGCTAAAGCAGGCCTGACTTTCCTGGTGGACCTCATAAAGAACAAGCATATGAATGCCGACACCGATTA
CAGTATAGCGGAAGCCGCGTTCAACAAGGGCGAGACTGCCATGACAATAAACGGACCCTGGGCATGGTCC
AACATTGACACGAGCAAGGTGAACTACGGTGTAACGGTGTTGCCTACGTTCAAGGGACAGCCGAGTAAAC
CATTCGTTGGCGTTTTGTCGGCTGGAATTAATGCTGCTAGTCCCAATAAGGAGTTGGCTAAGGAGTTCTT
GGAGAACTACTTGCTGACAGACGAGGGCTTGGAGGCAGTAAACAAGGATAAGCCCCTGGGTGCGGTTGCC
CTCAAGTCCTATGAAGAAGAGCTCGTAAAAGACCCGCGTATTGCTGCGACCATGGAGAATGCCCAGAAGG
GTGAGATTATGCCCAATATACCCCAGATGTCCGCGTTTTGGTATGCAGTTCGCACCGCGGTTATAAACGC
AGCCTCGGGACGGCAGACCGTGGATGAGGACTTGAAAGACGCCCAGACACGCATAACCAAACAGTTTCGC
GACCATATGGTTCTGCATGAATATGTCAACGCAGCAGGCATTACTTAAAGATCATAATCAGCCATACCAC
ATTTGTAGAGGTTTTACTTGCTTTAAAAAACCTCCCACACCTCCCCCTGAACCTGAAACATAAAATGAAT
GCAATTGTTGTTGTTAACTTGTTTATTGCAGCTTATAATGGTTACAAATAAAGCAATAGCATCACAAATT
TCACAAATAAAGCATTTTTTTCACTGCATTCTAGTTGTGGTTTGTCCAAACTCATCAATGTATCTTAAAG
CTTATCGATACGCCCATGGTCTCACCATCAACTTTGTATACAAAAGTTGAACGAGAAACGTAAAATGATA
TAAATATCAATATATTAAATTAGATTTTGCATAAAAAACAGACTACATAATACTGTAAAACACAACATAT
CCAGTCACTATGGGCCGCATTAGGCACCCCAGGCTTTACACTTTATGCTTCCGGCTCGTATAATGTGTGG
ATTTTGAGTTAGGATCCGTCGAGATTTTCAGGAGCTAAGGAAGCTAAAATGGAGAAAAAAATCACTGGAT
ATACCACCGTTGATATATCCCAATGGCATCGTAAAGAACATTTTGAGGCATTTCAGTCAGTTGCTCAATG
TACCTATAACCAGACCGTTCAGCTGGATATTACGGCCTTTTTAAAGACCGTAAAGAAAAATAAGCACAAG
TTTTATCCGGCCTTTATTCACATTCTTGCCCGCCTGATGAATGCTCATCCGGAATTCCGTATGGCAATGA
AAGACGGTGAGCTGGTGATATGGGATAGTGTTCACCCTTGTTACACCGTTTTCCATGAGCAAACTGAAAC
GTTTTCATCGCTCTGGAGTGAATACCACGACGATTTCCGGCAGTTTCTACACATATATTCGCAAGATGTG
GCGTGTTACGGTGAAAACCTGGCCTATTTCCCTAAAGGGTTTATTGAGAATATGTTTTTCGTGTCAGCCA
ATCCCTGGGTGAGTTTCACCAGTTTTGATTTAAACGTGGCCAATATGGACAACTTCTTCGCCCCCGTTTT
CACCATGGGCAAATATTATACGCAAGGCGACAAGGTGCTGATGCCGCTGGCGATTCAGGTTCATCATGCC
GTTTGTGATGGCTTCCATGTCGGCAGAATGCTTAATGAATTACAACAGTACTGCGATGAGTGGCAGGGCG
GGGCGTAAACGCGTGGCACATATACCTGCCGTTCACTATTATTTAGTGAAATGAGATATTATGATATTTT
CTGAATTGTGATTAAAAAGGCAACTTTATGCCCATGCAACAGAAACTATAAAAAATACAGAGAATGAAAA
GAAACAGATAGATTTTTTAGTTCTTTAGGCCCGTAGTCTGCAAATCCTTTTATGATTTTCTATCAAACAA
AAGAGGAAAATAGACCAGTTGCAATCCAAACGAGAGTCTAATAGAATGAGGTCGAAAAGTAAATCGCGCG
GGTTTGTTACTGATAAAGCAGGCAAGACCTAAAATGTGTAAAGGGCAAAGTGTATACTTTGGCGTCACCC
CTTACATATTTTAGGTCTTTTTTTATTGTGCGTAACTAACTTGCCATCTTCAAACAGGAGGGCTGGAAGA
AGCAGACCGCTAACACAGTACATAAAAAAGGAGACATGAACGATGAACATCAAAAAGTTTGCAAAACAAG
CAACAGTATTAACCTTTACTACCGCACTGCTGGCAGGAGGCGCAACTCAAGCGTTTGCGAAAGAAACGAA
CCAAAAGCCATATAAGGAAACATACGGCATTTCCCATATTACACGCCATGATATGCTGCAAATCCCTGAA
CAGCAAAAAAATGAAAAATATCAAGTTCCTGAATTCGATTCGTCCACAATTAAAAATATCTCTTCTGCAA
AAGGCCTGGACGTTTGGGACAGCTGGCCATTACAAAACGCTGACGGCACTGTCGCAAACTATCACGGCTA
CCACATCGTCTTTGCATTAGCCGGAGATCCTAAAAATGCGGATGACACATCGATTTACATGTTCTATCAA
AAAGTCGGCGAAACTTCTATTGACAGCTGGAAAAACGCTGGCCGCGTCTTTAAAGACAGCGACAAATTCG
ATGCAAATGATTCTATCCTAAAAGACCAAACACAAGAATGGTCAGGTTCAGCCACATTTACATCTGACGG
AAAAATCCGTTTATTCTACACTGATTTCTCCGGTAAACATTACGGCAAACAAACACTGACAACTGCACAA
GTTAACGTATCAGCATCAGACAGCTCTTTGAACATCAACGGTGTAGAGGATTATAAATCAATCTTTGACG
GTGACGGAAAAACGTATCAAAATGTACAGCAGTTCATCGATGAAGGCAACTACAGCTCAGGCGACAACCA
TACGCTGAGAGATCCTCACTACGTAGAAGATAAAGGCCACAAATACTTAGTATTTGAAGCAAACACTGGA
ACTGAAGATGGCTACCAAGGCGAAGAATCTTTATTTAACAAAGCATACTATGGCAAAAGCACATCATTCT
TCCGTCAAGAAAGTCAAAAACTTCTGCAAAGCGATAAAAAACGCACGGCTGAGTTAGCAAACGGCGCTCT
CGGTATGATTGAGCTAAACGATGATTACACACTGAAAAAAGTGATGAAACCGCTGATTGCATCTAACACA
GTAACAGATGAAATTGAACGCGCGAACGTCTTTAAAATGAACGGCAAATGGTACCTGTTCACTGACTCCC
GCGGATCAAAAATGACGATTGACGGCATTACGTCTAACGATATTTACATGCTTGGTTATGTTTCTAATTC
TTTAACTGGCCCATACAAGCCGCTGAACAAAACTGGCCTTGTGTTAAAAATGGATCTTGATCCTAACGAT
GTAACCTTTACTTACTCACACTTCGCTGTACCTCAAGCGAAAGGAAACAATGTCGTGATTACAAGCTATA
TGACAAACAGAGGATTCTACGCAGACAAACAATCAACGTTTGCGCCAAGCTTCCTGCTGAACATCAAAGG
CAAGAAAACATCTGTTGTCAAAGACAGCATCCTTGAACAAGGACAATTAACAGTTAACAAATAAATGTCA
GGCTCCCTTATACACAGCCAGTCTGCACGTCGCATAGTGACTGGATATGTTGTGTTTTACAGTATTATGT
AGTCTGTTTTTTATGCAAAATCTAATTTAATATATTGATATTTATATCATTTTACGTTTCTCGTTCAACT
TTTTAATACAAAGTTGCCTCCGGAACATAATGGTGCATCTAGATGCCCATTCCTGTAGACTTCTTAATTA
AGACGTCAGAATTCTCGAGGCGGCCGCATGTGAGTCTCCCTATAGTGAGTCGTATTAATTTCGCGGGCGC
GTCAGCGGGAGAGCCGTTGTAAGGCGGCAGACTTTGCTCATGTTACCGATGCTATTCGGAAGAACGGCAA
CTAAGCTGCCGGGTTTGAAACACGGATGATCTCGCGGAGGGTAGCATGTTGATTGTAACGATGACAGAGC
GTTGCTGCCTGTGATCAATTCGGGCACGAACCCAGTGGACATAAGCCTGTTCGGTTCGTAAGCTGTAATG
CAAGTAGCGTATGCGCTCACGCAACTGGTCCAGAACCTTGACCGAACGCAGCGGTGGTAACGGCGCAGTG
GCGGTTTTCATGGCTTGTTATGACTGTTTTTTT
Features (pLannotate 1.2.2; 29 found; start..end, strand, type, name):
     64..120     +  CDS            GmR (fragment): gentamycin acetyltransferase; aacC1; confers resistance to gentamycin
    131..918     +  CDS            SmR (fragment): aminoglycoside adenylyltransferase (Murphy, 1985); aadA; confers resistance to spectinomycin and streptomycin
   1164..1752    +  rep_origin     ori: high-copy-number ColE1/pMB1/pBR322/pUC origin of replication
   1955..1973    +  promoter       SP6 promoter: promoter for bacteriophage SP6 RNA polymerase
   2050..2470    +  promoter       dU6-3 promoter: RNA polymerase III promoter for Drosophila U6-3 snRNA (Port et al., 2014)
   2477..2600    +  protein_bind   attR3: mutant version of attR; recombination site for the Gateway® LR reaction LR Clonase™
   2623..2653    +  promoter       lac UV5 promoter: E. coli lac promoter with an "up" mutation
   2677..2694    +  promoter       cat promoter (fragment): promoter of the E. coli cat gene encoding chloramphenicol acetyltransferase
   2696..2800    +  promoter       AmpR promoter: bla
   2801..3661    +  CDS            AmpR: β-lactamase; bla; confers resistance to ampicillin, carbenicillin, and related antibiotics
   3662..3744    +  intron         PDK intron (fragment): pdk; modified pyruvate orthophosphate dikinase intron from Flaveria trinervia 3.0
   3835..3993    +  CDS            ccdA (fragment): CCDA_ECO57 - Also known as H, letA. Experimental evidence at protein level: Swiss-Prot protein existence level 1. Antitoxin component of a type II toxin-antitoxin (TA) system which inhibits the post-segregational killing (PSK) of plasmid-free cells, also referred to as a plasmid addiction system. Binds to and blocks the activity of CcdB; will also remove bound CcdB protein from the CcdB-GyrA complex by forming a CcdA-CcdB complex, a process termed rejuvenation. Functions as a transcriptional corepressor for the ccdAB operon, repression also requires CcdB (By similarity). From Escherichia coli
   3998..4300    +  CDS            ccdB: CCDB_ECOLI - Also known as G, letB, letD. Experimental evidence at protein level: Swiss-Prot protein existence level 1. Toxic component of a type II toxin-antitoxin (TA) system, functioning in plasmid maintainence. Responsible for the post- segregational killing (PSK) of plasmid-free cells, also referred to as a plasmid addiction system. Half-life of over 2 hours. Cell killing by CcdB is accompanied by filamentation, defects in chromosome and plasmid segregation, defects in cell division, formation of anucleate cells, decreased DNA synthesis and plasmid loss. Interferes with the activity of DN
   4341..4450    -  protein_bind   attR2 (fragment): mutant version of attR; recombination site for the Gateway® LR reaction LR Clonase™
   4444..4464    -  protein_bind   attB4: mutant version of attB; core recombination site for the Gateway® BP reaction BP Clonase™
   4516..4998    +  enhancer       hr5 enhancer: Autographa californica hr5; baculovirus early transcription enhancer
   5002..5593    +  promoter       IE1 promoter: promoter of the ie1 gene from the baculovirus Autographa californica
   5602..6711    +  CDS            malE (fragment): MALE_ECO57 - Experimental evidence at protein level: Swiss-Prot protein existence level 1. Part of the ABC transporter complex MalEFGK involved in maltose/maltodextrin import. Binds maltose and higher maltodextrins. From Escherichia coli O157:H7.
   6770..6853    +  CDS            large T antigen (fragment): large T antigen from SV40 (simian virus 40)
   6876..6997    +  polyA_signal   SV40 poly(A) signal: SV40 polyadenylation signal
   7029..7152    +  protein_bind   attR5: mutant version of attR; recombination site for the Gateway® LR reaction LR Clonase™
   7175..7205    +  promoter       lac UV5 promoter: E. coli lac promoter with an "up" mutation
   7229..7258    +  promoter       cat promoter (fragment): promoter of the E. coli cat gene encoding chloramphenicol acetyltransferase
   7259..7915    +  CDS            cat: CAT_ECOLX - Experimental evidence at protein level: Swiss-Prot protein existence level 1. This enzyme is an effector of chloramphenicol resistance in bacteria. From Escherichia coli. This protein is used as a marker in many commonly used cloning vectors, such as pACYC184.
   7927..8372    +  promoter       sacB promoter: sacR; sacB promoter and control region
   8373..9794    +  CDS            SacB: secreted levansucrase that renders bacterial growth sensitive to sucrose; Bacillus subtilis sacB; negative selection marker
   9833..9956    -  protein_bind   attR6: mutant version of attR; recombination site for the Gateway® LR reaction LR Clonase™
  10049..10067   -  promoter       T7 promoter: promoter for bacteriophage T7 RNA polymerase
  10258..10281   +  promoter       Pc promoter (fragment): intI1 (promoter lies within the coding sequence); class 1 integron promoter
