[The description below was written by a language model from this plasmid's Addgene catalogue record and pLannotate feature annotations shown in this document.]
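Description:
pJAT25 is a member of the Janelia Atalanta plasmid series, a set of Gateway-compatible donor vectors built for CRISPR/Cas9-mediated homology-directed repair in Drosophila. The roughly 10.4 kb backbone carries a high-copy ColE1/pUC-type origin and an aadA spectinomycin/streptomycin resistance gene. Two further bacterial markers sit inside the replaceable Gateway cassettes, so the empty vector can be maintained on spectinomycin, ampicillin or chloramphenicol. Because it contains ccdB, it has to be propagated in a ccdB-tolerant strain.

The functional region is arranged as dU6-3–attR3–AmpR–ccdB–attR4–marker–attR5–cat–SacB–attR6. The Drosophila U6-3 RNA polymerase III promoter lies immediately upstream of the first cassette, a position suited to driving a guide RNA brought in with the cloned fragment, although the record does not spell this out. The two attR-flanked cassettes are presumably the entry points for the left and right homology arms. Each pairs a positive marker with a counter-selectable gene (ccdB toxin, or SacB sucrose sensitivity), which allows selection against plasmids that have not recombined. The automated annotation labels the attR4 site as attR2/attB4 fragments, which probably reflects sequence similarity among the mutant att sites.

Between the arms sits the fly-visible marker. The baculovirus hr5 enhancer and ie1 promoter drive a maltose-binding protein (malE) fusion to the C-terminal half of split GFP, followed by an SV40 polyadenylation signal. The short GFP fragment itself was not picked up in the feature table. Expression is described as occurring in the abdomen and mouthparts. The stated purpose is generating targeted inversions. Fluorescence would presumably require a matching N-terminal GFP half from a partner construct, but the record does not describe that scheme.
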