Addgene plasmid #204310: pJAT25
Purpose: For generating targeting inversions. C-terminal split GFP, expressed in abdomen and mouthparts.
Depositing lab: David Stern. Depositing organization: HHMI, Janelia Research Campus. Publication: The Janelia Atalanta plasmids provide a simple and efficient CRISPR/Cas9-mediated homology directed repair platform for Drosophila. Stern D, Kim E, Behrman E. bioRxiv 2023.06.17.545412 10.1101/2023.06.17.545412.
Backbone
  Vector backbone: Janelia Atalanta cloning plasmid
  Vector type: CRISPR
  Selectable markers: ccdB, SacB
Growth in bacteria
  Bacterial resistance: Spectinomycin, 50 μg/mL
  Growth temperature: 37°C
  Growth strain: ccdB Survival
  Growth instructions: Spectinomycin is in the backbone. Chlor and Amp are in the Gateway cloning arms. The plasmids can be maintained on any single of these antibiotics. Depositor typically grows them in Amp or Spec.
  Copy number: High Copy
Gene/Insert
  Gene/Insert name: ie1-GFPc (alt name: pJAT25{dU6-3-attR3-Amp-ccdB-attR4-ie1-MBP-GFPc-attR5-Chlor-SacB-attR6})
  Species: Synthetic
  Promoter: ie1
  Cloning method: Unknown
Terms and licenses: Academic/Nonprofit Terms; Industry Terms: Not Available to Industry
Depositor comments: Please visit https://www.biorxiv.org/content/10.1101/2023.06.17.545412v1 for bioRxiv preprint.
How to cite: pJAT25 was a gift from David Stern (Addgene plasmid # 204310 ; http://n2t.net/addgene:204310 ; RRID:Addgene_204310)
